>Addgene plasmid #235688 | pCDH-CMV-V5-RFP-MST2 | addgene full sequence | sequence record 470269 | Addgene NGS Result
ACGCGTGTAGTCTTATGCAATACTCTTGTAGTCTTGCAACATGGTAACGATGAGTTAGCAACATGCCTTA
CAAGGAGAGAAAAAGCACCGTGCATGCCGATTGGTGGAAGTAAGGTGGTACGATCGTGCCTTATTAGGAA
GGCAACAGACGGGTCTGACATGGATTGGACGAACCACTGAATTGCCGCATTGCAGAGATATTGTATTTAA
GTGCCTAGCTCGATACATAAACGGGTCTCTCTGGTTAGACCAGATCTGAGCCTGGGAGCTCTCTGGCTAA
CTAGGGAACCCACTGCTTAAGCCTCAATAAAGCTTGCCTTGAGTGCTTCAAGTAGTGTGTGCCCGTCTGT
TGTGTGACTCTGGTAACTAGAGATCCCTCAGACCCTTTTAGTCAGTGTGGAAAATCTCTAGCAGTGGCGC
CCGAACAGGGACTTGAAAGCGAAAGGGAAACCAGAGGAGCTCTCTCGACGCAGGACTCGGCTTGCTGAAG
CGCGCACGGCAAGAGGCGAGGGGCGGCGACTGGTGAGTACGCCAAAAATTTTGACTAGCGGAGGCTAGAA
GGAGAGAGATGGGTGCGAGAGCGTCAGTATTAAGCGGGGGAGAATTAGATCGCGATGGGAAAAAATTCGG
TTAAGGCCAGGGGGAAAGAAAAAATATAAATTAAAACATATAGTATGGGCAAGCAGGGAGCTAGAACGAT
TCGCAGTTAATCCTGGCCTGTTAGAAACATCAGAAGGCTGTAGACAAATACTGGGACAGCTACAACCATC
CCTTCAGACAGGATCAGAAGAACTTAGATCATTATATAATACAGTAGCAACCCTCTATTGTGTGCATCAA
AGGATAGAGATAAAAGACACCAAGGAAGCTTTAGACAAGATAGAGGAAGAGCAAAACAAAAGTAAGACCA
CCGCACAGCAAGCGGCCACTGATCTTCAGACCTGGAGGAGGAGATATGAGGGACAATTGGAGAAGTGAAT
TATATAAATATAAAGTAGTAAAAATTGAACCATTAGGAGTAGCACCCACCAAGGCAAAGAGAAGAGTGGT
GCAGAGAGAAAAAAGAGCAGTGGGAATAGGAGCTTTGTTCCTTGGGTTCTTGGGAGCAGCAGGAAGCACT
ATGGGCGCAGCGTCAATGACGCTGACGGTACAGGCCAGACAATTATTGTCTGGTATAGTGCAGCAGCAGA
ACAATTTGCTGAGGGCTATTGAGGCGCAACAGCATCTGTTGCAACTCACAGTCTGGGGCATCAAGCAGCT
CCAGGCAAGAATCCTGGCTGTGGAAAGATACCTAAAGGATCAACAGCTCCTGGGGATTTGGGGTTGCTCT
GGAAAACTCATTTGCACCACTGCTGTGCCTTGGAATGCTAGTTGGAGTAATAAATCTCTGGAACAGATTT
GGAATCACACGACCTGGATGGAGTGGGACAGAGAAATTAACAATTACACAAGCTTAATACACTCCTTAAT
TGAAGAATCGCAAAACCAGCAAGAAAAGAATGAACAAGAATTATTGGAATTAGATAAATGGGCAAGTTTG
TGGAATTGGTTTAACATAACAAATTGGCTGTGGTATATAAAATTATTCATAATGATAGTAGGAGGCTTGG
TAGGTTTAAGAATAGTTTTTGCTGTACTTTCTATAGTGAATAGAGTTAGGCAGGGATATTCACCATTATC
GTTTCAGACCCACCTCCCAACCCCGAGGGGACCCGACAGGCCCGAAGGAATAGAAGAAGAAGGTGGAGAG
AGAGACAGAGACAGATCCATTCGATTAGTGAACGGATCTCGACGGTATCGGTTAACTTTTAAAAGAAAAG
GGGGGATTGGGGGGTACAGTGCAGGGGAAAGAATAGTAGACATAATAGCAACAGACATACAAACTAAAGA
ATTACAAAAACAAATTACAAAATTCAAAATTTTATCGATACTAGTATTATGCCCAGTACATGACCTTATG
GGACTTTCCTACTTGGCAGTACATCTACGTATTAGTCATCGCTATTACCATGGTGATGCGGTTTTGGCAG
TACATCAATGGGCGTGGATAGCGGTTTGACTCACGGGGATTTCCAAGTCTCCACCCCATTGACGTCAATG
GGAGTTTGTTTTGGCACCAAAATCAACGGGACTTTCCAAAATGTCGTAACAACTCCGCCCCATTGACGCA
AATGGGCGGTAGGCGTGTACGGTGGGAGGTTTATATAAGCAGAGCTCGTTTAGTGAACCGTCAGATCGCC
TGGAGACGCCATCCACGCTGTTTTGACCTCCATAGAAGATTCTAGAGCTAGCGAATTCATGGGTAAGCCT
ATCCCTAACCCTCTCCTCGGTCTCGATTCTACGGGCGGTGGGTCGGGTGGAGGCTCAGTGAGCAAGGGCG
AGGCAGTGATCAAGGAGTTCATGCGGTTCAAGGTGCACATGGAGGGCTCCATGAACGGCCACGAGTTCGA
GATCGAGGGCGAGGGCGAGGGCCGCCCCTACGAGGGCACCCAGACCGCCAAGCTGAAGGTGACCAAGGGT
GGCCCCCTGCCCTTCTCCTGGGACATCCTGTCCCCTCAGTTCATGTACGGCTCCAGGGCCTTCATCAAGC
ACCCCGCCGACATCCCCGACTACTATAAGCAGTCCTTCCCCGAGGGCTTCAAGTGGGAGCGCGTGATGAA
CTTCGAGGACGGCGGCGCCGTGACCGTGACCCAGGACACCTCCCTGGAGGACGGCACCCTGATCTACAAG
GTGAAGCTCCGCGGCACCAACTTCCCTCCTGACGGCCCCGTAATGCAGAAGAAGACAATGGGCTGGGAAG
CGTCCACCGAGCGGTTGTACCCCGAGGACGGCGTGCTGAAGGGCGACATTAAGATGGCCCTGCGCCTGAA
GGACGGCGGCCGCTACCTGGCGGACTTCAAGACCACCTACAAGGCCAAGAAGCCCGTGCAGATGCCCGGC
GCCTACAACGTCGACCGCAAGTTGGACATCACCTCCCACAACGAGGACTACACCGTGGTGGAACAGTACG
AACGCTCCGAGGGCCGCCACTCCACCGGCGGCATGGACGAGCTGTACAAGGGTGGAGGCTCGGGGGGTGG
CTCGGAGCAGCCGCCGGCGCCTAAGAGTAAACTAAAAAAGCTGAGTGAAGACAGTTTGACTAAGCAGCCT
GAAGAAGTTTTTGATGTATTAGAGAAGCTTGGAGAAGGGTCTTATGGAAGTGTATTTAAAGCAATACACA
AGGAATCCGGTCAAGTTGTCGCAATTAAACAAGTACCTGTTGAATCAGATCTTCAGGAAATAATCAAAGA
AATTTCCATAATGCAGCAATGTGACAGCCCATATGTTGTAAAGTACTATGGCAGTTATTTTAAGAATACA
GACCTCTGGATTGTTATGGAGTACTGTGGCGCTGGCTCTGTCTCAGACATAATTAGATTACGAAACAAGA
CATTAATAGAAGATGAAATTGCAACCATTCTTAAATCTACATTGAAAGGACTAGAATATTTGCACTTTAT
GAGAAAAATACACAGAGATATAAAAGCTGGAAATATTCTCCTCAATACAGAAGGACATGCAAAATTGGCA
GATTTTGGAGTGGCTGGTCAGTTAACAGATACAATGGCAAAACGCAATACTGTAATAGGAACTCCATTTT
GGATGGCTCCTGAGGTGATTCAAGAAATAGGCTATAACTGTGTGGCCGACATCTGGTCCCTTGGCATTAC
TTCTATAGAAATGGCTGAAGGAAAACCTCCTTATGCTGATATACATCCAATGAGGGCTATTTTTATGATT
CCCACAAATCCACCACCAACATTCAGAAAGCCAGAACTTTGGTCCGATGATTTCACCGATTTTGTTAAAA
AGTGTTTGGTGAAGAATCCTGAGCAGAGAGCTACTGCAACACAACTTTTACAGCATCCTTTTATCAAGAA
TGCCAAACCTGTATCAATATTAAGAGACCTGATCACAGAAGCTATGGAGATCAAAGCTAAAAGACATGAG
GAACAGCAACGAGAATTGGAAGAGGAAGAAGAAAATTCGGATGAAGATGAGCTGGATTCCCACACCATGG
TGAAGACTAGTGTGGAGAGTGTGGGCACCATGCGGGCCACAAGCACGATGAGTGAAGGGGCCCAGACCAT
GATTGAACATAATAGCACGATGTTGGAATCCGACTTGGGGACCATGGTGATAAACAGTGAGGATGAGGAA
GAAGAAGATGGAACTATGAAAAGAAATGCAACCTCACCACAAGTACAAAGACCATCTTTCATGGACTACT
TTGATAAGCAAGACTTCAAGAATAAGAGTCACGAAAACTGTAATCAGAACATGCATGAGCCCTTCCCTAT
GTCCAAAAACGTTTTTCCTGATAACTGGAAAGTTCCTCAAGATGGAGACTTTGACTTTTTGAAAAATCTA
AGTTTAGAAGAACTACAGATGCGGTTAAAAGCACTGGACCCCATGATGGAACGGGAGATAGAAGAACTTC
GTCAGAGATACACTGCGAAAAGACAGCCCATTCTGGATGCGATGGATGCAAAGAAAAGAAGGCAGCAAAA
CTTTTGAGCGGCCGCGAAGGATCTGCGATCGCTCCGGTGCCCGTCAGTGGGCAGAGCGCACATCGCCCAC
AGTCCCCGAGAAGTTGGGGGGAGGGGTCGGCAATTGAACGGGTGCCTAGAGAAGGTGGCGCGGGGTAAAC
TGGGAAAGTGATGTCGTGTACTGGCTCCGCCTTTTTCCCGAGGGTGGGGGAGAACCGTATATAAGTGCAG
TAGTCGCCGTGAACGTTCTTTTTCGCAACGGGTTTGCCGCCAGAACACAGCTGAAGCTTCGAGGGGCTCG
CATCTCTCCTTCACGCGCCCGCCGCCCTACCTGAGGCCGCCATCCACGCCGGTTGAGTCGCGTTCTGCCG
CCTCCCGCCTGTGGTGCCTCCTGAACTGCGTCCGCCGTCTAGGTAAGTTTAAAGCTCAGGTCGAGACCGG
GCCTTTGTCCGGCGCTCCCTTGGAGCCTACCTAGACTCAGCCGGCTCTCCACGCTTTGCCTGACCCTGCT
TGCTCAACTCTACGTCTTTGTTTCGTTTTCTGTTCTGCGCCGTTACAGATCCAAGCTGTGACCGGCGCCT
ACGCTAGATGACCGAGTACAAGCCCACGGTGCGCCTCGCCACCCGCGACGACGTCCCCAGGGCCGTACGC
ACCCTCGCCGCCGCGTTCGCCGACTACCCCGCCACGCGCCACACCGTCGATCCGGACCGCCACATCGAGC
GGGTCACCGAGCTGCAAGAACTCTTCCTCACGCGCGTCGGGCTCGACATCGGCAAGGTGTGGGTCGCGGA
CGACGGCGCCGCGGTGGCGGTCTGGACCACGCCGGAGAGCGTCGAAGCGGGGGCGGTGTTCGCCGAGATC
GGCCCGCGCATGGCCGAGTTGAGCGGTTCCCGGCTGGCCGCGCAGCAACAGATGGAAGGCCTCCTGGCGC
CGCACCGGCCCAAGGAGCCCGCGTGGTTCCTGGCCACCGTCGGCGTCTCGCCCGACCACCAGGGCAAGGG
TCTGGGCAGCGCCGTCGTGCTCCCCGGAGTGGAGGCGGCCGAGCGCGCCGGGGTGCCCGCCTTCCTGGAG
ACCTCCGCGCCCCGCAACCTCCCCTTCTACGAGCGGCTCGGCTTCACCGTCACCGCCGACGTCGAGGTGC
CCGAAGGACCGCGCACCTGGTGCATGACCCGCAAGCCCGGTGCCTGAGTCGACAATCAACCTCTGGATTA
CAAAATTTGTGAAAGATTGACTGGTATTCTTAACTATGTTGCTCCTTTTACGCTATGTGGATACGCTGCT
TTAATGCCTTTGTATCATGCTATTGCTTCCCGTATGGCTTTCATTTTCTCCTCCTTGTATAAATCCTGGT
TGCTGTCTCTTTATGAGGAGTTGTGGCCCGTTGTCAGGCAACGTGGCGTGGTGTGCACTGTGTTTGCTGA
CGCAACCCCCACTGGTTGGGGCATTGCCACCACCTGTCAGCTCCTTTCCGGGACTTTCGCTTTCCCCCTC
CCTATTGCCACGGCGGAACTCATCGCCGCCTGCCTTGCCCGCTGCTGGACAGGGGCTCGGCTGTTGGGCA
CTGACAATTCCGTGGTGTTGTCGGGGAAATCATCGTCCTTTCCTTGGCTGCTCGCCTGTGTTGCCACCTG
GATTCTGCGCGGGACGTCCTTCTGCTACGTCCCTTCGGCCCTCAATCCAGCGGACCTTCCTTCCCGCGGC
CTGCTGCCGGCTCTGCGGCCTCTTCCGCGTCTTCGCCTTCGCCCTCAGACGAGTCGGATCTCCCTTTGGG
CCGCCTCCCCGCCTGGTACCTTTAAGACCAATGACTTACAAGGCAGCTGTAGATCTTAGCCACTTTTTAA
AAGAAAAGGGGGGACTGGAAGGGCTAATTCACTCCCAACGAAGATAAGATCTGCTTTTTGCTTGTACTGG
GTCTCTCTGGTTAGACCAGATCTGAGCCTGGGAGCTCTCTGGCTAACTAGGGAACCCACTGCTTAAGCCT
CAATAAAGCTTGCCTTGAGTGCTTCAAGTAGTGTGTGCCCGTCTGTTGTGTGACTCTGGTAACTAGAGAT
CCCTCAGACCCTTTTAGTCAGTGTGGAAAATCTCTAGCAGTAGTAGTTCATGTCATCTTATTATTCAGTA
TTTATAACTTGCAAAGAAATGAATATCAGAGAGTGAGAGGAACTTGTTTATTGCAGCTTATAATGGTTAC
AAATAAAGCAATAGCATCACAAATTTCACAAATAAAGCATTTTTTTCACTGCATTCTAGTTGTGGTTTGT
CCAAACTCATCAATGTATCTTATCATGTCTGGCTCTAGCTATCCCGCCCCTAACTCCGCCCATCCCGCCC
CTAACTCCGCCCAGTTCCGCCCATTCTCCGCCCCATGGCTGACTAATTTTTTTTATTTATGCAGAGGCCG
AGGCCGCCTCGGCCTCTGAGCTATTCCAGAAGTAGTGAGGAGGCTTTTTTGGAGGCCTAGACTTTTGCAG
AGACCAAATTCGTAATCATGTCATAGCTGTTTCCTGTGTGAAATTGTTATCCGCTCACAATTCCACACAA
CATACGAGCCGGAAGCATAAAGTGTAAAGCCTGGGGTGCCTAATGAGTGAGCTAACTCACATTAATTGCG
TTGCGCTCACTGCCCGCTTTCCAGTCGGGAAACCTGTCGTGCCAGCTGCATTAATGAATCGGCCAACGCG
CGGGGAGAGGCGGTTTGCGTATTGGGCGCTCTTCCGCTTCCTCGCTCACTGACTCGCTGCGCTCGGTCGT
TCGGCTGCGGCGAGCGGTATCAGCTCACTCAAAGGCGGTAATACGGTTATCCACAGAATCAGGGGATAAC
GCAGGAAAGAACATGTGAGCAAAAGGCCAGCAAAAGGCCAGGAACCGTAAAAAGGCCGCGTTGCTGGCGT
TTTTCCATAGGCTCCGCCCCCCTGACGAGCATCACAAAAATCGACGCTCAAGTCAGAGGTGGCGAAACCC
GACAGGACTATAAAGATACCAGGCGTTTCCCCCTGGAAGCTCCCTCGTGCGCTCTCCTGTTCCGACCCTG
CCGCTTACCGGATACCTGTCCGCCTTTCTCCCTTCGGGAAGCGTGGCGCTTTCTCATAGCTCACGCTGTA
GGTATCTCAGTTCGGTGTAGGTCGTTCGCTCCAAGCTGGGCTGTGTGCACGAACCCCCCGTTCAGCCCGA
CCGCTGCGCCTTATCCGGTAACTATCGTCTTGAGTCCAACCCGGTAAGACACGACTTATCGCCACTGGCA
GCAGCCACTGGTAACAGGATTAGCAGAGCGAGGTATGTAGGCGGTGCTACAGAGTTCTTGAAGTGGTGGC
CTAACTACGGCTACACTAGAAGAACAGTATTTGGTATCTGCGCTCTGCTGAAGCCAGTTACCTTCGGAAA
AAGAGTTGGTAGCTCTTGATCCGGCAAACAAACCACCGCTGGTAGCGGTGGTTTTTTTGTTTGCAAGCAG
CAGATTACGCGCAGAAAAAAAGGATCTCAAGAAGATCCTTTGATCTTTTCTACGGGGTCTGACGCTCAGT
GGAACGAAAACTCACGTTAAGGGATTTTGGTCATGAGATTATCAAAAAGGATCTTCACCTAGATCCTTTT
AAATTAAAAATGAAGTTTTAAATCAATCTAAAGTATATATGAGTAAACTTGGTCTGACAGTTACCAATGC
TTAATCAGTGAGGCACCTATCTCAGCGATCTGTCTATTTCGTTCATCCATAGTTGCCTGACTCCCCGTCG
TGTAGATAACTACGATACGGGAGGGCTTACCATCTGGCCCCAGTGCTGCAATGATACCGCGAGACCCACG
CTCACCGGCTCCAGATTTATCAGCAATAAACCAGCCAGCCGGAAGGGCCGAGCGCAGAAGTGGTCCTGCA
ACTTTATCCGCCTCCATCCAGTCTATTAATTGTTGCCGGGAAGCTAGAGTAAGTAGTTCGCCAGTTAATA
GTTTGCGCAACGTTGTTGCCATTGCTACAGGCATCGTGGTGTCACGCTCGTCGTTTGGTATGGCTTCATT
CAGCTCCGGTTCCCAACGATCAAGGCGAGTTACATGATCCCCCATGTTGTGCAAAAAAGCGGTTAGCTCC
TTCGGTCCTCCGATCGTTGTCAGAAGTAAGTTGGCCGCAGTGTTATCACTCATGGTTATGGCAGCACTGC
ATAATTCTCTTACTGTCATGCCATCCGTAAGATGCTTTTCTGTGACTGGTGAGTACTCAACCAAGTCATT
CTGAGAATAGTGTATGCGGCGACCGAGTTGCTCTTGCCCGGCGTCAATACGGGATAATACCGCGCCACAT
AGCAGAACTTTAAAAGTGCTCATCATTGGAAAACGTTCTTCGGGGCGAAAACTCTCAAGGATCTTACCGC
TGTTGAGATCCAGTTCGATGTAACCCACTCGTGCACCCAACTGATCTTCAGCATCTTTTACTTTCACCAG
CGTTTCTGGGTGAGCAAAAACAGGAAGGCAAAATGCCGCAAAAAAGGGAATAAGGGCGACACGGAAATGT
TGAATACTCATACTCTTCCTTTTTCAATATTATTGAAGCATTTATCAGGGTTATTGTCTCATGAGCGGAT
ACATATTTGAATGTATTTAGAAAAATAAACAAATAGGGGTTCCGCGCACATTTCCCCGAAAAGTGCCACC
TGACGTCTAAGAAACCATTATTATCATGACATTAACCTATAAAAATAGGCGTATCACGAGGCCCTTTCGT
CTCGCGCGTTTCGGTGATGACGGTGAAAACCTCTGACACATGCAGCTCCCGGAGACGGTCACAGCTTGTC
TGTAAGCGGATGCCGGGAGCAGACAAGCCCGTCAGGGCGCGTCAGCGGGTGTTGGCGGGTGTCGGGGCTG
GCTTAACTATGCGGCATCAGAGCAGATTGTACTGAGAGTGCACCATATGCGGTGTGAAATACCGCACAGA
TGCGTAAGGAGAAAATACCGCATCAGGCGCCATTCGCCATTCAGGCTGCGCAACTGTTGGGAAGGGCGAT
CGGTGCGGGCCTCTTCGCTATTACGCCAGCTGGCGAAAGGGGGATGTGCTGCAAGGCGATTAAGTTGGGT
AACGCCAGGGTTTTCCCAGTCACGACGTTGTAAAACGACGGCCAGTGCCAAGCTG
Features (pLannotate 1.2.2; 30 found; start..end, strand, type, name):
      6..232     +  promoter       RSV promoter: Rous sarcoma virus enhancer/promoter
    233..413     +  LTR            5' LTR (truncated): truncated 5' long terminal repeat (LTR) from HIV-1
    460..585     +  misc_feature   HIV-1 Ψ: packaging signal of human immunodeficiency virus type 1
    569..907     +  CDS            HIV-1 gag (fragment): gag protein from human immunodeficiency virus 1; gag
   1078..1311    +  misc_feature   RRE: The Rev response element (RRE) of HIV-1 allows for Rev-dependent mRNA export from the nucleus to the cytoplasm.
   1688..1788    +  CDS            Rev (fragment): human immunodeficiency virus 1 (HIV-1) Rev protein; rev; enhances nuclear export of unspliced and incompletely spliced viral mRNAs
   1807..1923    +  misc_feature   cPPT/CTS: central polypurine tract and central termination sequence of HIV-1
   1936..2012    +  enhancer       CMV enhancer (fragment): human cytomegalovirus immediate early enhancer
   2013..2216    +  promoter       CMV promoter: human cytomegalovirus (CMV) immediate early promoter
   2302..2343    +  CDS            V5 tag: epitope tag from simian virus 5
   2368..3060    +  CDS            mScarlet-I: mScarlet-I is a basic (constitutively fluorescent) red fluorescent protein published in 2016, derived from synthetic construct. It is reported to be a rapidly-maturing monomer with moderate acid sensitivity.
   3085..4554    +  CDS            STK3: STK3_HUMAN - Also known as KRS1, MST2. Experimental evidence at protein level: Swiss-Prot protein existence level 1. Stress-activated, pro-apoptotic kinase which, following caspase-cleavage, enters the nucleus and induces chromatin condensation followed by internucleosomal DNA fragmentation. Key component of the Hippo signaling pathway which plays a pivotal role in organ size control and tumor suppression by restricting proliferation and promoting apoptosis. The core of this pathway is composed of a kinase cascade wherein STK3/MST2 and STK4/MST1, in complex with its regulatory protein SAV1, ph
   4599..4810    +  promoter       EF-1α core promoter: core promoter for human elongation factor EF-1α
   4823..5091    +  LTR            5' LTR (truncated): truncated 5' long terminal repeat (LTR) from human T-cell leukemia virus (HTLV) type 1
   5118..5717    +  CDS            PuroR: puromycin N-acetyltransferase; pac from Streptomyces alboniger; confers resistance to puromycin
   5724..6312    +  misc_feature   WPRE: woodchuck hepatitis virus posttranscriptional regulatory element
   6307..6414    +  CDS            nef (fragment): NEF_SIVS4 - Experimental evidence at protein level: Swiss-Prot protein existence level 1. Interferes with TCR signaling from the cell membrane. Interacts with CD247/TCRZ (TCR zeta chain) and exert potent down- regulation of cell surface TCR/CD3 complexes. From Simian immunodeficiency virus (isolate F236/smH4) (SIV-sm) (Simian immunodeficiency virus sooty mangabey monkey).
   6439..6619    +  LTR            5' LTR (truncated): truncated 5' long terminal repeat (LTR) from HIV-1
   6691..6812    +  polyA_signal   SV40 poly(A) signal: SV40 polyadenylation signal
   6852..6987    +  rep_origin     SV40 ori: SV40 origin of replication
   7044..7060    -  protein_bind   lac operator: The lac repressor binds to the lac operator to inhibit transcription in E. coli. This inhibition can be relieved by adding lactose or isopropyl-β-D-thiogalactopyranoside (IPTG). lac repressor encoded by lacI
   7068..7098    -  promoter       lac promoter: promoter for the E. coli lac operon
   7113..7134    -  protein_bind   CAP binding site: CAP binding activates transcription in the presence of cAMP. E. coli catabolite activator protein
   7147..7239    -  CDS            lacI (fragment): lac repressor; lacI; The lac repressor binds to the lac operator to inhibit transcription in E. coli. This inhibition can be relieved by adding lactose or isopropyl-β-D-thiogalactopyranoside (IPTG).
   7422..8010    -  rep_origin     ori: high-copy-number ColE1/pMB1/pBR322/pUC origin of replication
   8181..9041    -  CDS            AmpR: β-lactamase; bla; confers resistance to ampicillin, carbenicillin, and related antibiotics
   9042..9146    -  promoter       AmpR promoter: bla
   9241..9276    +  CDS            rop (fragment): Rop protein, which maintains plasmids at low copy number; rop
   9378..9477    +  misc_feature   bom (fragment): basis of mobility region from pBR322
   9483..9637    -  CDS            lacZα (fragment): LacZα fragment of β-galactosidase; lacZ fragment
