[The description below was written by a language model from this plasmid's Addgene catalogue record and pLannotate feature annotations shown in this document.]
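Description:
pCDH-CMV-V5-RFP-MST2 is a 9,645-nt lentiviral mammalian expression plasmid built on the pCDH-CMV-MCS-EF1-Puro backbone. It is propagated in E. coli as a high-copy plasmid through a ColE1/pUC-type origin and selected with ampicillin via the β-lactamase gene. The viral portion has a third-generation layout. An RSV promoter fused to a truncated HIV-1 5' LTR drives transcription of the genomic RNA in packaging cells. This is followed by the Ψ packaging signal with a gag fragment, the Rev response element for Rev-dependent nuclear export, and the cPPT/CTS element. A WPRE sits upstream of the truncated 3' LTR to enhance transcript expression, and an SV40 polyadenylation signal and SV40 origin lie just outside the LTR-flanked region.

The payload is a single open reading frame under the CMV immediate early enhancer/promoter. It comprises an N-terminal V5 epitope tag, a red fluorescent protein, and human MST2 (STK3), inserted by Gibson cloning. The feature table identifies the red fluorescent protein as mScarlet-I, a rapidly maturing monomer. STK3 is a core kinase of the Hippo signalling pathway, which restrains proliferation and controls organ size. Downstream, a second cassette uses the EF-1α core promoter joined to an HTLV-1 LTR fragment to express puromycin N-acetyltransferase, which allows puromycin selection of transduced or transfected cells.

The construct therefore supports either transient transfection or lentiviral delivery for stable expression of fluorescently tagged MST2. The fusion can be visualised in live cells through the red fluorophore and detected or immunoprecipitated through V5. The associated publication concerns Hippo pathway activation through multiphase coalescence, which fits use of the plasmid for imaging MST2 localisation.
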