Addgene plasmid #235688: pCDH-CMV-V5-RFP-MST2
Purpose: Express RFP tagged MST2 gene in mammalian cells using the CMV promoter
Depositing lab: Duojia Pan. Depositing organization: University of Texas Southwestern Medical Center. Publication: Multiphase coalescence mediates Hippo pathway activation. Wang L, Choi K, Su T, Li B, Wu X, Zhang R, Driskill JH, Li H, Lei H, Guo P, Chen EH, Zheng Y, Pan D. Cell. 2022 Nov 10;185(23):4376-4393.e18. doi: 10.1016/j.cell.2022.09.036. Epub 2022 Oct 31. PubMed 36318920.
Backbone
  Vector backbone: pCDH-CMV-MCS-EF1-Puro
  Vector type: Mammalian Expression, Lentiviral
Growth in bacteria
  Bacterial resistance: Ampicillin, 100 μg/mL
  Growth temperature: 37°C
  Growth strain: NEB Stable
  Copy number: High Copy
Gene/Insert
  Gene/Insert name: MST2 (alt name: STK3)
  Species: H. sapiens (human)
  Entrez Gene: STK3 (a.k.a. KRS1, MST2)
  Tag / fusion protein: V5-RFP (N terminal on insert)
  Cloning method: Gibson Cloning
Terms and licenses: Academic/Nonprofit Terms; Industry Terms: Not Available to Industry
How to cite: pCDH-CMV-V5-RFP-MST2 was a gift from Duojia Pan (Addgene plasmid # 235688 ; http://n2t.net/addgene:235688 ; RRID:Addgene_235688)
